>Addgene plasmid #234080 | pKEK3396 | addgene full sequence | sequence record 468000 | Addgene NGS Result
GCGAGCCTGTCAGACCAAGTTTACTCATATATACTTTAGATTGATTTCTGAAAGCGACCAGGTGCTCGGC
GTGGCAAGACTCGCAGCGAACCCGTAGAAAGCCATGCTCCAGCCGCCCGCATTGGAGAAATTCTTCAAAT
TCCCGTTGCACATAGCCCGGCAATTCCTTTCCCTGCTCTGCCATAAGCGCAGCGAATGCCGGGTAATACT
CGTCAACGATCTGATAGAGAAGGGTTTGCTCGGGTCGGTGGCTCTGGTAACGACCAGTATCCCGATCCCG
GCTGGCCGTCCTGGCCGCCACATGAGGCATGTTCCGCGTCCTTGCAATACTGTGTTTACATACAGTCTAT
CGCTTAGCGGAAAGTTCTTTTACCCTCAGCCGAAATGCCTGCCGTTGCTAGACATTGCCAGCCAGTGCCC
GTCACTCCCGTACTAACTGTCACGAACCCCTGCAATAACTGTCACGCCCCCCTGCAATAACTGTCACGAA
CCCCTGCAATAACTGTCACGCCCCCAAACCTGCAAACCCAGCAGGGGCGGGGGCTGGCGGGGTGTTGGAA
AAATCCATCCATGATTATCTAAGAATAATCCACTAGGCGCGGTTATCAGCGCCCTTGTGGGGCGCTGCTG
CCCTTGCCCAATATGCCCGGCCAGAGGCCGGATAGCTGGTCTATTCGCTGCGCTAGGCTACACACCGCCC
CACCGCTGCGCGGCAGGGGGAAAGGCGGGCAAAGCCCGCTAAACCCCACACCAAACCCCGCAGAAATACG
CTGGAGCGCTTTTAGCCGCTTTAGCGGCCTTTCCCCCTACCCGAAGGGTGGGGGCGCGTGTGCAGCCCCG
CAGGGCCTGTCTCGGTCGATCATTCAGCCCGGCTCATCCTTCTGGCGTGGCGGCAGACCGAACAAGGCGC
GGTCGTGGTCGCGTTCAAGGTACGCATCCATTGCCGCCATGAGCCGATCCTCCGGCCACTCGCTGCTGTT
CACCTTGGCCAAAATCATGGCCCCCACCAGCACCTTGCGCCTTGTTTCGTTCTTGCGCTCTTGCTGCTGT
TCCCTTGCCCGCACCCGCTGAATTTCGGCATTGATTCGCGCTCGTTGTTCTTCGAGCTTGGCCAGCCGAT
CCGCCGCCTTGTTGCTCCCCTTAACCATCTTGACACCCCATTGTTAATGTGCTGTCTCGTAGGCTATCAT
GGAGCCGAAAAGCAAAAGCAACAGCGAGGCAGCATGGCGATTTATCACCTTACGGCGAAAACCGGCAGCA
GGTCGGGCGGCCAATCGGCCAGGGCCAAGGCCGACTACATCCAGCGCGAAGGCAAGTATGCCCGCGACAT
GGATGAAGTCTTGCACGCCGAATCCGGGCACATGCCGGAGTTCGTCGAGCGGCCCGCCGACTACTGGGAT
GCTGCCGACCTGTATGAACGCGCCAATGGGCGGCTGTTCAAGGAGGTCGAATTTGCCCTGCCGGTCGAGC
TGACCCTCGACCAGCAGAAGGCGCTGGCGTCCGAGTTCGCCCAGCACCTGACCGGTGCCGAGCGCCTGCC
GTATACGCTGGCCATCCATGCCGGTGGCGGCGAGAACCCGCACTGCCACCTGATGATCTCCGAGCGGATC
AATGACGGCATCGAGCGGCCCGCCGCTCAGTGGTTCAAGCGGTACAACGGCAAGACCCCGGAGAAGGGCG
GGGCACAGAAGACCGAAGCGCTCAAGCCCAAGGCATGGCTTGAGCAGACCCGCGAGGCATGGGCCGACCA
TGCCAACCGGGCATTAGAGCGGGCTGGCCACGACGCCCGCATTGACCACAGAACACTTGAGGCGCAGGGC
ATCGAGCGCCTGCCCGGTGTTCACCTGGGGCCGAACGTGGTGGAGATGGAAGGCCGGGGCATCCGCACCG
ACCGGGCAGACGTGGCCCTGAACATCGACACCGCCAACGCCCAGATCATCGACTTACAGGAATACCGGGA
GGCAATAGACCATGAACGCAATCGACAGAGTGAAGAAATCCAGAGGCATCAACGAGTTAGCGGAGCAGAT
CGAACCGCTGGCCCAGAGCATGGCGACACTGGCCGACGAAGCCCGGCAGGTCATGAGCCAGACCCAGCAG
GCCAGCGAGGCGCAGGCGGCGGAGTGGCTGAAAGCCCAGCGCCAGACAGGGGCGGCATGGGTGGAGCTGG
CCAAAGAGTTGCGGGAGGTAGCCGCCGAGGTGAGCAGCGCCGCGCAGAGCGCCCGGAGCGCGTCGCGGGG
GTGGCACTGGAAGCTATGGCTAACCGTGATGCTGGCTTCCATGATGCCTACGGTGGTGCTGCTGATCGCA
TCGTTGCTCTTGCTCGACCTGACGCCACTGACAACCGAGGACGGCTCGATCTGGCTGCGCTTGGTGGCCC
GATGAAGAACGACAGGACTTTGCAGGCCATAGGCCGACAGCTCAAGGCCATGGGCTGTGAGCGCTTCGAT
ATCGGCGTCAGGGACGCCACCACCGGCCAGATGATGAACCGGGAATGGTCAGCCGCCGAAGTGCTCCAGA
ACACGCCATGGCTCAAGCGGATGAATGCCCAGGGCAATGACGTGTATATCAGGCCCGCCGAGCAGGAGCG
GCATGGTCTGGTGCTGGTGGACGACCTCAGCGAGTTTGACCTGGATGACATGAAAGCCGAGGGCCGGGAG
CCTGCCCTGGTAGTGGAAACCAGCCCGAAGAACTATCAGGCATGGGTCAAGGTGGCCGACGCCGCAGGCG
GTGAACTTCGGGGGCAGATTGCCCGGACGCTGGCCAGCGAGTACGACGCCGACCCGGCCAGCGCCGACAG
CCGCCACTATGGCCGCTTGGCGGGCTTCACCAACCGCAAGGACAAGCACACCACCCGCGCCGGTTATCAG
CCGTGGGTGCTGCTGCGTGAATCCAAGGGCAAGACCGCCACCGCTGGCCCGGCGCTGGTGCAGCAGGCTG
GCCAGCAGATCGAGCAGGCCCAGCGGCAGCAGGAGAAGGCCCGCAGGCTGGCCAGCCTCGAACTGCCCGA
GCGGCAGCTTAGCCGCCACCGGCGCACGGCGCTGGACGAGTACCGCAGCGAGATGGCCGGGCTGGTCAAG
CGCTTCGGTGATGACCTCAGCAAGTGCGACTTTATCGCCGCGCAGAAGCTGGCCAGCCGGGGCCGCAGTG
CCGAGGAAATCGGCAAGGCCATGGCCGAGGCCAGCCCAGCGCTGGCAGAGCGCAAGCCCGGCCACGAAGC
GGATTACATCGAGCGCACCGTCAGCAAGGTCATGGGTCTGCCCAGCGTCCAGCTTGCGCGGGCCGAGCTG
GCACGGGCACCGGCACCCCGCCAGCGAGGCATGGACAGGGGCGGGCCAGATTTCAGCATGTAGTGCTTGC
GTTGGTACTCACGCCTGTTATACTATGAGTACTCACGCACAGAAGGGGGTTTTATGGAATACGAAAAAAG
CGCTTCAGGGTCGGTCTACCTGATCAAAAGTGACAAGGGCTATTGGTTGCCCGGTGGCTTTGGTTATACG
TCAAACAAGGCCGAGGCTGGCCGCTTTTCAGTCGCTGATATGGCCAGCCTTAACCTTGACGGCTGCACCT
TGTCCTTGTTCCGCGAAGACAAGCCTTTCGGCCCCGGCAAGTTTCTCGGTGACTGATATGAAAGACCAAA
AGGACAAGCAGACCGGCGACCTGCTGGCCAGCCCTGACGCTGTACGCCAAGCGCGATATGCCGAGCGCAT
GAAGGCCAAAGGGATGCGTCAGCGCAAGTTCTGGCTGACCGACGACGAATACGAGGCGCTGCGCGAGTGC
CTGGAAGAACTCAGAGCGGCGCAGGGCGGGGGTAGTGACCCCGCCAGCGCCTAACCACCAACTGCCTGCA
AAGGAGGCAATCAATGGCTACCCATAAGCCTATCAATATTCTGGAGGCGTTCGCAGCAGCGCCGCCACCG
CTGGACTACGTTTTGCCCAACATGGTGGCCGGTACGGTCGGGGCGCTGGTGTCGCCCGGTGGTGCCGGTA
AATCCATGCTGGCCCTGCAACTGGCCGCACAGATTGCAGGCGGGCCGGATCTGCTGGAGGTGGGCGAACT
GCCCACCGGCCCGGTGATCTACCTGCCCGCCGAAGACCCGCCCACCGCCATTCATCACCGCCTGCACGCC
CTTGGGGCGCACCTCAGCGCCGAGGAACGGCAAGCCGTGGCTGACGGCCTGCTGATCCAGCCGCTGATCG
GCAGCCTGCCCAACATCATGGCCCCGGAGTGGTTCGACGGCCTCAAGCGCGCCGCCGAGGGCCGCCGCCT
GATGGTGCTGGACACGCTGCGCCGGTTCCACATCGAGGAAGAAAACGCCAGCGGCCCCATGGCCCAGGTC
ATCGGTCGCATGGAGGCCATCGCCGCCGATACCGGGTGCTCTATCGTGTTCCTGCACCATGCCAGCAAGG
GCGCGGCCATGATGGGCGCAGGCGACCAGCAGCAGGCCAGCCGGGGCAGCTCGGTACTGGTCGATAACAT
CCGCTGGCAGTCCTACCTGTCGAGCATGACCAGCGCCGAGGCCGAGGAATGGGGTGTGGACGACGACCAG
CGCCGGTTCTTCGTCCGCTTCGGTGTGAGCAAGGCCAACTATGGCGCACCGTTCGCTGATCGGTGGTTCA
GGCGGCATGACGGCGGGGTGCTCAAGCCCGCCGTGCTGGAGAGGCAGCGCAAGAGCAAGGGGGTGCCCCG
TGGTGAAGCCTAAGAACAAGCACAGCCTCAGCCACGTCCGGCACGACCCGGCGCACTGTCTGGCCCCCGG
CCTGTTCCGTGCCCTCAAGCGGGGCGAGCGCAAGCGCAGCAAGCTGGACGTGACGTATGACTACGGCGAC
GGCAAGCGGATCGAGTTCAGCGGCCCGGAGCCGCTGGGCGCTGATGATCTGCGCATCCTGCAAGGGCTGG
TGGCCATGGCTGGGCCTAATGGCCTAGTGCTTGGCCCGGAACCCAAGACCGAAGGCGGACGGCAGCTCCG
GCTGTTCCTGGAACCCAAGTGGGAGGCCGTCACCGCTGATGCCATGGTGGTCAAAGGTAGCTATCGGGCG
CTGGCAAAGGAAATCGGGGCAGAGGTCGATAGTGGTGGGGCGCTCAAGCACATACAGGACTGCATCGAGC
GCCTTTGGAAGGTATCCATCATCGCCCAGAATGGCCGCAAGCGGCAGGGGTTTCGGCTGCTGTCGGAGTA
CGCCAGCGACGAGGCGGACGGGCGCCTGTACGTGGCCCTGAACCCCTTGATCGCGCAGGCCGTCATGGGT
GGCGGCCAGCATGTGCGCATCAGCATGGACGAGGTGCGGGCGCTGGACAGCGAAACCGCCCGCCTGCTGC
ACCAGCGGCTGTGTGGCTGGATCGACCCCGGCAAAACCGGCAAGGCTTCCATAGATACCTTGTGCGGCTA
TGTCTGGCCGTCAGAGGCCAGTGGTTCGACCATGCGCAAGCGCCGCCAGCGGGTGCGCGAGGCGTTGCCG
GAGCTGGTCGCGCTGGGCTGGACGGTAACCGAGTTCGCGGCGGGCAAGTACGACATCACCCGGCCCAAGG
CGGCAGGCTGACCCCCCCCACTCTATTGTAAACAAGACATTTTTATCTTTTATATTCAATGGCTTATTTT
CCTGCTAATTGGTAATACCATGAAAAATACCATGCTCAGAAAAGGCTTAACAATATTTTGAAAAATTGCC
TACTGAGCGCTGCCGCACAGCTCCATAGGCCGCTTTCCTGGCTTTGCTTCCAGATGTATGCTCTTCTGCT
CCCGAACGCCAGCAAGACGTAGCCCAGCGCGTCGGCCAGCTTGCAATTCGCGCTAACTTACATTAATTGC
GTTGCGCTCACTGCCCGCTTTCCAGTCGGGAAACCTGTCGTGCCAGCTGCATTAATGAATCGGCCAACGC
GCGGGGAGAGGCGGTTTGCGTATTGGGCGCCAGGGTGGTTTTTCTTTTCACCAGTGAGACGGGCAACAGC
TGATTGCCCTTCACCTCCAAGCTGTCCCTCCTGTTCAGCTACTGACGGGGTGGTGCGTAACGGCAAAAGC
ACCGCCGGACATCAGCGCTAGCGGAGTGTATACTGGCTTACTATGTTGGCACTGATGAGGGTGTCAGTGA
AGTGCTTCATGTGGCAGGAGAAAAAAGGCTGCACCGGTGCGTCAGCAGAATATGTGATACAGGATATATT
CCGCTTCCTCGCTCACTGACTCGCTACGCTCGGTCGTTCGACTGCGGCGAGCGGAAATGGCTTACGAACG
GGGCGGAGATTTCCTGGAAGATGCCAGGAAGATACTTAACAGGGAAGTGAGAGGGCCGCGGCAAAGCCGT
TTTTCCATAGGCTCCGCCCCCCTGACAAGCATCACGAAATCTGACGCTCAAATCAGTGGTGGCGAAACCC
GACAGGACTATAAAGATACCAGGCGTTTCCCCCTGGCGGCTCCCTCGTGCGCTCTCCTGTTCCTGCCTTT
CGGTTTACCGGTGTCATTCCGCTGTTATGGCCGCGTTTGTCTCATTCCACGCCTGACACTCAGTTCCGGG
TAGGCAGTTCGCTCCAAGCTGGACTGTATGCACGAACCCCCCGTTCAGTCCGACCGCTGCGCCTTATCCG
GTAACTATCGTCTTGAGTCCAACCCGGAAAGACATGCAAAAGCACCACTGGCAGCAGCCACTGGTAATTG
ATTTAGAGGAGTTAGTCTTGAAGTCATGCGCCGGTTAAGGCTAAACTGAAAGGACAAGTTTTGGTGACTG
CGCTCCTCCAAGCCAGTTACCTCGGTTCAAAGAGTTGGTAGCTCAGAGAACCTTCGAAAAACCGCCCTGC
AAGGCGGTTTTTTCGTTTTCAGAGCAAGAGATTACGCGCAGACCAAAACGATCTCAAGAAGATCATCTTA
TTAATCAGATAAAATATTTCTAGAGTAGTCGACTGAGACCGTAAAACGACGGCCAGTGAATTCTTGACGG
CTAGCTCAGTCCTAGGTACAGTGCTAGCTTGGTCTCGATTAAAGAGGAGAAAGAGTCCCATGGCCAGCCT
AGTAAAGAAGGATATGTGCATCAAAATGACTATGGAGGGAACCGTTAATGGTCACCACTTCAAATGCGTA
GGCGAAGGTGAGGGTAAGCCATTTGAGGGTACTCAGGTCGAGAAGATCAGAATCACTGAGGGTGGACCTC
TCCCATTTGCTTACGACATTCTAGCTCCATGTTGTATGTATGGCTCAAAAACTTTCATCAAGCACGTAAG
TGGTATTCCCGATTATTTCAAAGAAAGCTTTCCAGAGGGCTTCACTTGGGAAAGGACTCAGATTTTTGAG
GACGGTGGTTATCTCACCATACATCAGGATACCTCTCTACAGGGCAACAATTTTATCTTCAAAGTAAATG
TGATCGGCGCTAATTTCCCCGCCAATGGGCCAGTTATGCAGAAAAAGACAGCTGGCTGGGAACCATGCGT
GGAGATGCTCTACCCCAGGGACGGAGTACTTTGCGGTCAGAGTCTAATGGCCTTAAAATGTACCGACGGG
AACCACCTAACTTCACACTTAAGAACTACCTACAGGAGCCGAAAGCCATCCAACGCTGTTAATATGCCAG
AATTTCATTTCGGGGACCATCGTATAGAAATTCTAAAGGCCGAACAAGGGAAGTTCTACGAACAATATGA
ATCAGCCGTGGCCAGGTACTGCGAGGCCGCACCTTCTAAGCTTGGCCACCATCACCATCACCATTAAGAG
CTCAAAAAAAAACCCCGCCCCTGACAGGGCGGGGTTTTTTTTGGTACCGTCATAGCTGTTTCCTGCTCCC
CAACGGCGTAGAGGATCGAGATCTTTTGGGTTGTCACTCATCGTATTTGGTTTATAATTTTAAGCTAATA
ACCTAATTATAACTAATTAATAGTTTTGTATCTTGAAAAAATAGCTATAAAACTTATTTAAATAACGAAG
ATTTTTGTGTATAAAATATTTATAACAAAAAAAGGAGACTAAACATATGGAGAAAAAAATCACTGGATAT
ACCACCGTTGATATATCCCAATGGCATCGTAAAGAACATTTTGAGGCATTTCAGTCAGTTGCTCAATGTA
CCTATAACCAGACCGTTCAGCTGGATATTACGGCCTTTTTAAAGACCGTAAAGAAAAATAAGCACAAGTT
TTATCCGGCCTTTATTCACATTCTTGCCCGCCTGATGAATGCTCATCCGGAATTCCGTATGGCAATGAAA
GACGGTGAGCTGGTGATATGGGATAGTGTTCACCCTTGTTACACCGTTTTCCATGAGCAAACTGAAACGT
TTTCATCGCTCTGGAGTGAATACCACGACGATTTCCGGCAGTTTCTACACATATATTCGCAAGATGTGGC
GTGTTACGGTGAAAACCTGGCCTATTTCCCTAAAGGGTTTATTGAGAATATGTTTTTCGTCTCAGCCAAT
CCCTGGGTGAGTTTCACCAGTTTTGATTTAAACGTGGCCAATATGGACAACTTCTTCGCCCCCGTTTTCA
CCATGGGCAAATATTATACGCAAGGCGACAAGGTGCTGATGCCGCTGGCGATTCAGGTTCATCATGCCGT
TTGTGATGGCTTCCATGTCGGCAGAATGCTTAATGAATTACAACAGTACTGCGATGAGTGGCAGGGGGGG
CGTAAACGCCGCGCGGATCCGGCTGCTAACAAAGC
Features (pLannotate 1.2.2; 15 found; start..end, strand, type, name):
    443..837     -  rep_origin     RSF1010 oriV: replication origin of the broad-host-range plasmid RSF1010; requires the RSF1010 RepA/B/C proteins for replication (Scholz et al., 1989)
    867..1148    -  CDS            mobC: MOBC_ECOLX - Protein predicted: Swiss-Prot protein existence level 4. This protein is essential to promote the specific transfer of the plasmid in the presence of conjugative plasmids. From Escherichia coli.
   1972..2382    +  CDS            mobB: MOBB2_ECOLX - Protein predicted: Swiss-Prot protein existence level 4. This protein is essential to promote the specific transfer of the plasmid in the presence of conjugative plasmids. From Escherichia coli.
   2382..3353    +  CDS            RSF1010 RepB: replication protein B of the broad-host-range plasmid RSF1010 (Scholz et al., 1989); repB
   3796..3870    +  ncRNA          Plasmid R1162: Accession: RF00043 - R1162-like plasmid antisense RNA
   3864..4703    +  CDS            RSF1010 RepA: replication protein A of the broad-host-range plasmid RSF1010 (Scholz et al., 1989); repA
   4690..5541    +  CDS            RSF1010 RepC (fragment): replication protein C of the broad-host-range plasmid RSF1010 (Scholz et al., 1989); repC
   5818..5965    -  CDS            lacI (fragment): lac repressor; lacI; The lac repressor binds to the lac operator to inhibit transcription in E. coli. This inhibition can be relieved by adding lactose or isopropyl-β-D-thiogalactopyranoside (IPTG).
   5970..6040    +  mobile_element IS1 (fragment): prokaryotic transposable element IS1
   6159..6214    -  rep_origin     RSF ori (fragment): Plasmids containing the RSF 1030 origin of replication can be propagated in E. coli cells that contain additional plasmids with compatible origins.
   6302..6847    -  rep_origin     p15A ori: Plasmids containing the medium-copy-number p15A origin of replication can be propagated in E. coli cells that contain a second plasmid with the ColE1 origin.
   6901..6921    -  CDS            lacZα (fragment): LacZα fragment of β-galactosidase; lacZ fragment
   6924..6948    +  promoter       J23119(SpeI) promoter (fragment): bacterial promoter (Registry of Standard Biological Parts BBa J23119) modified to end with an SpeI site
   6990..7682    +  CDS            AQ14: AQ14 is a basic (constitutively fluorescent) red fluorescent protein published in 2005, derived from Actinia equina.
   7957..8615    +  CDS            CmR: chloramphenicol acetyltransferase; cat; confers resistance to chloramphenicol
