[The description below was written by a language model from this plasmid's Addgene catalogue record and pLannotate feature annotations shown in this document.]
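Description:
pKEK3396 is a mobilizable, broad-host-range bacterial expression shuttle vector of about 8.6 kb, built on an RSF1010-p15A-CmR backbone and intended for expressing a chromoprotein in diverse Gram-negative bacteria. It carries two replication systems. The first is the RSF1010 oriV with its cognate RepA, RepB and RepC replication proteins (RepC is annotated as a fragment) and an R1162-like antisense regulatory RNA, which support host-independent replication across many species. The second is a p15A origin for maintenance in E. coli, where the plasmid is recorded as low copy. The annotated RSF1010 mobilization genes mobB and mobC allow transfer by conjugation when a helper conjugative plasmid supplies the transfer machinery. Selection is by chloramphenicol resistance from the cat gene. Short annotated fragments of lacI, IS1, an RSF1030-type origin and lacZα appear to be backbone remnants rather than functional parts.

The payload is aeBlue, a blue chromoprotein from the sea anemone Actinia equina. The automated annotation labels this coding sequence AQ14, an Actinia equina–derived protein, which probably reflects sequence similarity. Expression is driven by a constitutive Anderson-series promoter, listed as J23100 in the catalogue entry. The feature table instead detects a partial match to the closely related J23119. The promoter is flanked by pre-cloned BsaI sites, so it can be exchanged by Golden Gate assembly using amplicons with universal overhangs. This lets users substitute promoters suited to a given host or test promoter activity through visible colour. The construct is typically used as a visual marker plasmid for labelling different bacterial species and as a modular scaffold for promoter swapping.
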