Addgene plasmid #234080: pKEK3396
Purpose: CCP expression in diverse gram-negative bacteria, with pre-cloned Golden Gate Compatible (BsaI) restriction sites to facilitate promoter swapping.
Depositing lab: Karl Klose. Depositing organization: University of Texas at San Antonio. Publication: Mobilizable shuttle vectors with fluorescent markers functional across different species of bacteria. Armstrong ZR, Alonso J, Stanton V, Patel N, Zogaj X, Cocioba SS, Klose KE. Appl Environ Microbiol. 2025 May 12:e0004525. doi: 10.1128/aem.00045-25. PubMed 40353662.
Backbone
  Vector backbone: RSF1010-p15a-CmR
  Vector type: Bacterial Expression
Growth in bacteria
  Bacterial resistance: Chloramphenicol, 25 μg/mL
  Growth temperature: 37°C
  Growth strain: DH5alpha
  Copy number: Low Copy
Gene/Insert
  Gene/Insert name: aeBlue
  Species: Actinia equina
  Promoter: pJ23100-BsaI
  Cloning method: Golden Gate
Terms and licenses: Academic/Nonprofit Terms; Industry Terms: Not Available to Industry
Depositor comments: Universal primer overhangs for promoter swapping: Forward 5'- GGCTACGGTCTCGCGAC-3'; Reverse 5'- GGCTACGGTCTCGTAAT -3'
How to cite: pKEK3396 was a gift from Karl Klose (Addgene plasmid # 234080 ; http://n2t.net/addgene:234080 ; RRID:Addgene_234080)
